# Supplementary material for: Bioinformatic prediction and high throughput in vivo screening to identify cis-regulatory elements for the development of algal synthetic promoters
Source: bioRxiv preprint, doi:10.1101/2024.03.20.585996, version 1 (2024-03-21)
Supplement: Supporting Information - S5 [file 585996_file08.txt]

LOCUS       pLibrary        6475 bp DNA     circular SYN 20-FEB-2022
DEFINITION  .
ACCESSION   .
VERSION     .
KEYWORDS    .
SOURCE      synthetic DNA construct
  ORGANISM  recombinant plasmid
REFERENCE   1  (bases 1 to 6475)
  AUTHORS   Yasin Torres
  TITLE     Direct Submission
  JOURNAL   Exported Mar 1, 2024 from SnapGene 7.1.1
            https://www.snapgene.com
FEATURES             Location/Qualifiers
     source          1..6475
                     /mol_type="other DNA"
                     /organism="recombinant plasmid"
     misc_feature    1..234
                     /label=rbcs2 3'utr
                     /label=rbcs2 3utr
                     /note="color: #a6acb3"
     primer_bind     1..20
                     /label=AR1 ble gfp rvs
                     /note="color: black; sequence: cgcttcaaatacgcccagcc"
     primer_bind     1..18
                     /label=AJB5gib_6
                     /note="color: black; sequence: 
                     AGTGTCATAGCGCAAGAAAGcgcttcaaatacgcccag"
     primer_bind     136..152
                     /label=pAJB5_seq2
                     /note="color: black; sequence: agctaccgcttcagcac"
     primer_bind     221..283
                     /label=Clov_Gib_4
                     /note="color: black; sequence: 
                     tttacacggagcggggatccttaGGCGGCGGTCACGAAC"
     primer_bind     221..280
                     /label=clover_Gib_FLAG
                     /note="color: black; sequence: 
                     tttacacggagcggggatccTTACTTGTCATCGTCGTCCTTGTAATCGGCGGCGGTCAC
                     G"
     primer_bind     complement(221..240)
                     /label=Infusionspoof2
                     /note="color: black; sequence: ggatccccgctccgtgtaaa"
     misc_feature    221..234
                     /label=3'UTR
                     /note="color: #087aff"
     primer_bind     complement(224..240)
                     /label=pAJB5_Lin_2
                     /note="color: black; sequence: ggatccccgctccgtgt"
     primer_bind     complement(234..268)
                     /label=20_syn3
                     /note="color: black; sequence: 
                     AGCGAGGTGAACGATTACAAGGACGACGATGACAAGTAAggatccc"
     CDS             complement(244..267)
                     /codon_start=1
                     /product="FLAG epitope tag, followed by an enterokinase 
                     cleavage site"
                     /label=FLAG
                     /note="color: #cc99b2"
                     /translation="DYKDDDDK"
     primer_bind     247..267
                     /label=FLAG_seq2
                     /note="color: black; sequence: GTCATCGTCGTCCTTGTAATC"
     primer_bind     complement(247..267)
                     /label=FLAG_seq1
                     /note="color: black; sequence: GATTACAAGGACGACGATGAC"
     CDS             complement(join(268..548,878..1280))
                     /codon_start=1
                     /label=Clover
                     /note="This feature has 2 segments:
                        1:  268 ..  548 / #5bb935
                        2:  878 .. 1280 / #5bb935"
                     /translation="MVSKGEELFTGVVPILVELDGDVNGHKFSVRGEGEGDATNGKLTL
                     KFICTTGKLPVPWPTLVTTFGYGVACFSRYPDHMKQHDFFKSAMPEGYVQERTISFKDD
                     GTYKTRAEVKFEGDTLVNRIELKGIDFKEDGNILGHKLEYNFNSHNVYITADKQKNGIK
                     ANFKIRHNVEDGSVQLADHYQQNTPIGDGPVLLPDNHYLSHQSALSKDPNEKRDHMVLL
                     EFVTAA"
     primer_bind     268..285
                     /label=20_syn4
                     /note="color: black; sequence: 
                     ctgcttcaccggGGCGGCGGTCACGAACTC"
     primer_bind     complement(531..559)
                     /label=Clov_gib_6
                     /note="color: black; sequence: 
                     TGCTCGCTTCTTGTTTGCAGGTAACATCCTGGGCCACA"
     primer_bind     complement(531..549)
                     /label=Clov_gib_3
                     /note="color: black; sequence: 
                     AAGGAGGACGGTAACATCCTGGGCCACA"
     intron          549..877
                     /label=RBSC2i2
                     /note="color: #00cece"
     primer_bind     689..705
                     /label=RbI2_seq2
                     /note="color: black; sequence: TGGCTCTGTCGCTGTCG"
     primer_bind     complement(784..800)
                     /label=RbI2_seq1
                     /note="color: black; sequence: TCGGCGGCTTTTTCTTG"
     primer_bind     875..895
                     /label=Clov_gib_5
                     /note="color: black; sequence: 
                     CCACGTCGCGCGGGACCCACCGTCCTCCTTGAAGTCGA"
     primer_bind     876..895
                     /label=Clov_gib_2
                     /note="color: black; sequence: 
                     AGGATGTTACCGTCCTCCTTGAAGTCGA"
     primer_bind     complement(1102..1112)
                     /label=AR1-ble-gfp fwd
                     /note="color: black; sequence: ccggaagccccctggcccac"
     primer_bind     complement(1263..1281)
                     /label=pAES5_F1
                     /note="color: black; sequence: cATGGTGAGCAAGGGCGAG"
     primer_bind     complement(1263..1281)
                     /label=pAES1_F1
                     /note="color: black; sequence: 
                     GTCCGGCAGCatgGTGAGCAAGGGCGAG"
     primer_bind     complement(1263..1280)
                     /label=Clov_Gib_1
                     /note="color: black; sequence: 
                     gcaacccgggccccctcgagatgGTGAGCAAGGGCGAG"
     CDS             complement(join(1281..1490,1636..1803))
                     /codon_start=1
                     /label=ble2A
                     /note="This feature has 2 segments:
                        1: 1281 .. 1490 / #993366
                        2: 1636 .. 1803 / #993366"
                     /translation="MAKLTSAVPVLTARDVAGAVEFWTDRLGFSRDFVEDDFAGVVRDD
                     VTLFISAVQDQDQVVPDNTLAWVWVRGLDELYAEWSEVVSTNFRDASGPAMTEIGEQPW
                     GREFALRDPAGNCVHFVAEEQD"
     primer_bind     1281..1301
                     /label=pAES1_R1
                     /note="color: black; sequence: 
                     gacggggcgtcCTGCTCCTCGGCCACGAA"
     primer_bind     1282..1301
                     /label=pAES5_R1
                     /note="color: black; sequence: tcCTGCTCCTCGGCCACGAA"
     primer_bind     1283..1298
                     /label=AJB5gib_4
                     /note="color: black; sequence: 
                     GCCGATTCAGACCGCCTCACctgctcctcggccac"
     primer_bind     1389..1407
                     /label=pBR9seq1
                     /note="color: black; sequence: gtcccggaagttcgtggac"
     primer_bind     complement(1468..1483)
                     /label=pAJB1seq2
                     /note="color: black; sequence: tggtgccggacaacac"
     intron          1491..1635
                     /label=RBCS2 intron 1
                     /note="RBCS2i1"
                     /note="color: #------"
     primer_bind     complement(1678..1694)
                     /label=BleR_seq1
                     /note="color: black; sequence: acttcgccggtgtggtc"
     primer_bind     1787..1803
                     /label=AES12_R1
                     /note="color: black; sequence: ctggtcagcttggccat"
     primer_bind     complement(1788..1828)
                     /label=AJB5gib_3
                     /note="color: black; sequence: 
                     aagagaagtcactcaacatcttaaaatggccaagctgacca"
     primer_bind     1789..1803
                     /label=AES51_R1a
                     /note="color: black; sequence: GGTCAGCTTGGCCAT"
     primer_bind     1789..1803
                     /label=AES51_R1
                     /note="color: black; sequence: ggtcagcttggccat"
     primer_bind     1792..1803
                     /label=AES910_R1
                     /note="color: black; sequence: cagcttggccat"
     misc_feature    1804..1945
                     /label=AR1 promoter
                     /note="color: #a6acb3"
     primer_bind     1804..1828
                     /label=AJB5gib_2
                     /note="color: black; sequence: tttaagatgttgagtgacttctctt"
     5'UTR           1804..1826
                     /label=RBCS2 5'UTR
                     /note="color: #ff6600"
     promoter        1827..1945
                     /label=RBCS2 promoter
                     /note="color: #00ffff"
     primer_bind     1926..1965
                     /label=hygR flip fwd
                     /note="color: black; sequence: 
                     gtgggccagggggcttccggCTTTCTTGCGCTATGACACT"
     primer_bind     complement(1926..1945)
                     /label=AR1-ble-gfp fwd
                     /note="color: black; sequence: ccggaagccccctggcccac"
     primer_bind     complement(1945..1965)
                     /label=AJB5gib_6
                     /note="color: black; sequence: 
                     AGTGTCATAGCGCAAGAAAGcgcttcaaatacgcccag"
     promoter        1946..2257
                     /label=Betatub2 Promoter
                     /note="color: #ffffff"
     promoter        1946..2257
                     /label=C.re Beta2-tublin promoter
                     /note="color: #ffffff; direction: RIGHT"
     primer_bind     1946..1968
                     /label=Hyg_SOE_F1
                     /note="color: black; sequence: CTTTCTTGCGCTATGACACTTCC"
     primer_bind     1946..1965
                     /label=Hyg_steal_F1
                     /note="color: black; sequence: CTTTCTTGCGCTATGACACT"
     primer_bind     2220..2236
                     /label=Hyg_seq5
                     /note="color: black; sequence: GCGCCTCTTCCTCTTCG"
     CDS             2258..3256
                     /codon_start=1
                     /label=Step. hygro aph7'' gene
                     /note="color: #ffff00"
                     /translation="MTQESLLLLDRIDSDDSYASLRNDQEFWEPLARRALEELGLPVPP
                     VLRVPGESTNPVLVGEPGPVIKLFGEHWCGPESLASESEAYAVLADAPVPVPRLLGRGE
                     LRPGTGAWPWPYLVMSRMTGTTWRSAMDGTTDRNALLALARELGRVLGRLHRVPLTGNT
                     VLTPHSEVFPELLRERRAATVEDHRGWGYLSPRLLDRLEDWLPDVDTLLAGREPRFVHG
                     DLHGTNIFVDLAATEVTGIVDFTDVYAGDSRYSLVQLHLNAFRGDREILAALLDGAQWK
                     RTEDFARELLAFTFLHDFEVFEETPLDLSGFTDPEELAQFLWGPPDTAPGA"
     primer_bind     complement(2306..2321)
                     /label=Hyg_seq6
                     /note="color: black; sequence: GCAGGCTCGCGTAGGA"
     primer_bind     complement(2344..2355)
                     /label=685_F1
                     /note="color: black; sequence: GCACGGGCCAACGGC"
     primer_bind     complement(2344..2355)
                     /label=2_685_F1
                     /note="color: black; sequence: 
                     ATAAGCAACCCTTATCCGGAAGCCGCACGGGCCAACGGC"
     primer_bind     2435..2445
                     /label=AES920_R1
                     /note="color: black; sequence: TTCTGGCGCGCCCGG"
     primer_bind     2489..2502
                     /label=Hyg_seq6
                     /note="color: black; sequence: GCAGGCTCGCGTAGGA"
     primer_bind     2765..2781
                     /label=Hyg_seq_1
                     /note="color: black; sequence: GAGGTCTTCCCGGAACT"
     primer_bind     2852..2868
                     /label=Hyg_seq7
                     /note="color: black; sequence: GACCGCCTGGAGGACTG"
     primer_bind     complement(2858..2873)
                     /label=Hyg_seq_2
                     /note="color: black; sequence: GCAGCCAGTCCTCCAG"
     primer_bind     complement(2966..2982)
                     /label=Hyg_seq8
                     /note="color: black; sequence: ACGATCCCGGTGACCTC"
     primer_bind     complement(3244..3275)
                     /label=Hyg_SOE_R1
                     /note="color: black; sequence: 
                     ATGGAGGTGCCGGCATTTATCAGGCGCCGGGG"
     primer_bind     complement(3244..3259)
                     /label=Hyg_steal_R1
                     /note="color: black; sequence: TTATCAGGCGCCGGGG"
     primer_bind     3257..3275
                     /label=BTUB2_3UTR_F1
                     /note="color: black; sequence: TAAATGCCGGCACCTCCAT"
     3'UTR           3260..3714
                     /label=Betatub2 3'UTR
                     /note="color: #a6acb3"
     primer_bind     complement(3695..3734)
                     /label=HygR flip rvs
                     /note="color: black; sequence: 
                     ATTTAAATTCGCGATTATAATCGTGTATCTTATTACACGT"
     primer_bind     3712..3746
                     /label=P1_Uni_R1
                     /note="color: black; sequence: 
                     GAATTCCAGCTGGCGGCCGCTTATAATCGCGAATTTAAATGGTACCGCGGCC"
     primer_bind     3715..3746
                     /label=P2_Uni_R1
                     /note="color: black; sequence: 
                     GGCTTCCGGATAAGGGTTGCTTATAATCGCGAATTTAAATGGTACCGCGGCC"
     primer_bind     3715..3746
                     /label=pAES2_R1
                     /note="color: black; sequence: 
                     TTATAATCGCGAATTTAAATGGTACCGCGGCC"
     primer_bind     complement(3715..3745)
                     /label=AES920_F1
                     /note="color: black; sequence: 
                     GCCGCGGTACCATTTAAATTCGCGATTATAA"
     primer_bind     complement(3715..3742)
                     /label=AES12_F1
                     /note="color: black; sequence: 
                     GCGGTACCATTTAAATTCGCGATTATAA"
     primer_bind     complement(3715..3735)
                     /label=AES910_F2
                     /note="color: black; sequence: CATTTAAATTCGCGATTATAA"
     primer_bind     3715..3734
                     /label=backbone rvs
                     /note="color: black; sequence: TTATAATCGCGAATTTAAAT"
     primer_bind     complement(3715..3734)
                     /label=AES910_F1
                     /note="color: black; sequence: ATTTAAATTCGCGATTATAA"
     primer_bind     complement(3723..3746)
                     /label=AS685_F1
                     /note="color: black; sequence: GGCCGCGGTACCATTTAAATTCGC"
     CDS             3749..3998
                     /codon_start=1
                     /gene="lacZ fragment"
                     /product="LacZ-alpha fragment of beta-galactosidase"
                     /label=lacZ-alpha
                     /note="color: #993366"
                     /translation="LAVVLQRRDWENPGVTQLNRLAAHPPFASWRNSEEARTDRPSQQL
                     RSLNGEWRLMRYFLLTHLCGISHRIWCTLSTICSDAA"
     misc_feature    3749..3768
                     /label=pUC19homology region
                     /note="color: #a6acb3"
     primer_bind     3749..3768
                     /label=pUC19_lin2
                     /note="color: black; sequence: ACTGGCCGTCGTTTTACAAC"
     primer_bind     complement(3749..3765)
                     /label=M13 fwd
                     /note="common sequencing primer, one of multiple similar 
                     variants"
                     /note="color: #a020f0; direction: LEFT"
     primer_bind     3749..3763
                     /label=Gibspoof2
                     /note="color: black; sequence: ACTGGCCGTCGTTTT"
     primer_bind     complement(3801..3817)
                     /label=pUC19_seq1
                     /note="color: black; sequence: GCTGCAAGGCGATTAAG"
     promoter        4239..4343
                     /gene="bla"
                     /label=AmpR promoter
                     /note="color: #ffffff; direction: RIGHT"
     CDS             join(4344..4412,4413..5204)
                     /codon_start=1
                     /gene="bla"
                     /product="beta-lactamase"
                     /label=AmpR
                     /note="confers resistance to ampicillin, carbenicillin, and
                     related antibiotics"
                     /note="This feature has 2 segments:
                        1: 4344 .. 4412 / #ccffcc / signal sequence
                        2: 4413 .. 5204 / #ccffcc
                     Cleavage site after base 4412"
                     /translation="MSIQHFRVALIPFFAAFCLPVFAHPETLVKVKDAEDQLGARVGYI
                     ELDLNSGKILESFRPEERFPMMSTFKVLLCGAVLSRIDAGQEQLGRRIHYSQNDLVEYS
                     PVTEKHLTDGMTVRELCSAAITMSDNTAANLLLTTIGGPKELTAFLHNMGDHVTRLDRW
                     EPELNEAIPNDERDTTMPVAMATTLRKLLTGELLTLASRQQLIDWMEADKVAGPLLRSA
                     LPAGWFIADKSGAGERGSRGIIAALGPDGKPSRIVVIYTTGSQATMDERNRQIAEIGAS
                     LIKHW"
     rep_origin      5375..5963
                     /direction=RIGHT
                     /label=ori
                     /note="high-copy-number colE1/pMB1/pBR322/pUC origin of 
                     replication"
                     /note="color: #ffff00"
     promoter        join(6287..6292,6293..6310,6311..6317)
                     /label=lac promoter
                     /note="promoter for the E. coli lac operon"
                     /note="This forward directional feature has 3 segments:
                        1: 6287 .. 6292 / #ffffff / -35
                        2: 6293 .. 6310 / #ffffff
                        3: 6311 .. 6317 / #ffffff / -10"
     primer_bind     6300..6316
                     /label=pUC19_seq2
                     /note="color: black; sequence: CTTCCGGCTCGTATGTT"
     protein_bind    6325..6341
                     /label=lac operator
                     /bound_moiety="lac repressor encoded by lacI"
                     /note="The lac repressor binds to the lac operator to 
                     inhibit transcription in E. coli. This inhibition can be 
                     relieved by adding lactose or 
                     isopropyl-beta-D-thiogalactopyranoside (IPTG)."
                     /note="color: #31849b"
     primer_bind     6349..6365
                     /label=M13 rev
                     /note="common sequencing primer, one of multiple similar 
                     variants"
                     /note="color: #a020f0; direction: RIGHT"
     primer_bind     6358..6437
                     /label=AJB5gib_7
                     /note="color: black; sequence: 
                     gctatgaccatgattacgccTCTAGAGTTTAAACGTTAACATGCATTACGTACCTGCAG
                     GTGTCATCTGGTCACGCTCTC"
     misc_feature    6358..6377
                     /label=pUC19 homology2
                     /note="color: #a6acb3"
     primer_bind     complement(6358..6377)
                     /label=pCU19_lin1
                     /note="color: black; sequence: GGCGTAATCATGGTCATAGC"
     primer_bind     complement(6360..6377)
                     /label=Gibspoof1
                     /note="color: black; sequence: GGCGTAATCATGGTCATA"
     CDS             6361..6377
                     /codon_start=1
                     /gene="lacZ fragment"
                     /product="LacZ-alpha fragment of beta-galactosidase"
                     /label=lacZ-alpha
                     /note="color: #993366"
                     /translation="MTMIT"
     primer_bind     6418..6437
                     /label=BTUB2_3UTR_R1
                     /note="color: black; sequence: TGTCATCTGGTCACGCTCTC"
     primer_bind     complement(join(6456..6475,1..20))
                     /label=backbone fwd
                     /note="color: black; sequence: 
                     ggctgggcgtatttgaagcgATCGTCCTCCTTTTCTTTGT"
ORIGIN
        1 cgcttcaaat acgcccagcc cgcccatgga gaaagaggcc aaaatcaacg gaggatcgtt
       61 acaaccaaca aaattgcaaa actcctccgc tttttacgtg ttgaaaaaga ctgatcagca
      121 cgaaacgggg agctaagcta ccgcttcagc acttgagagc agtatcttcc atccaccgcc
      181 gttcgtcagg gggcaaggct cagatcaacg agcgcctcca tttacacgga gcggggatcc
      241 ttacttgtca tcgtcgtcct tgtaatcggc ggcggtcacg aactccagca gcaccatgtg
      301 gtcgcgcttc tcgttggggt ccttgctcag ggcgctctgg tggctcaggt agtggttgtc
      361 gggcagcagc acggggccgt cgccgatggg ggtgttctgc tggtagtggt cggccagctg
      421 cacgctgccg tcctccacgt tgtggcggat cttgaagttg gccttgatgc cgttcttctg
      481 cttgtcggcg gtgatgtaca cgttgtggct gttgaagttg tactccagct tgtggcccag
      541 gatgttacct gcaagcaagg ggatgaaggg tgccgcgaag ggtgaacgag ggacaaagac
      601 acggacagga accggataag gggcggcttg accaagaact cacgctccga ccgctacttc
      661 ggcaacccaa ataagtgatt ccacgctatg gctctgtcgc tgtcgtatag cccggctggt
      721 agcagctgga aagctcaagt gaggctggac aagccgcgct ggcatgagtg caagctgttt
      781 gcccaagaaa aagccgccga aagcccaggc tgactgcaga ttcctgactt gggcactgtt
      841 cgttgctgga gtgttgctcg caaccccgca agctcaccgt cctccttgaa gtcgatgccc
      901 ttcagctcga tgcggttcac cagggtgtcg ccctcgaact tcacctcggc gcgggtcttg
      961 taggtgccgt cgtccttgaa gctgatggtg cgctcctgca cgtagccctc gggcatggcg
     1021 ctcttgaaga agtcgtgctg cttcatgtgg tcggggtagc ggctgaagca ggccacgccg
     1081 tagccgaagg tggtcaccag ggtgggccag ggcacgggca gcttgccggt ggtgcagatg
     1141 aacttcaggg tcagcttgcc gttggtggcg tcgccctcgc cctcgccgcg cacgctgaac
     1201 ttgtggccgt tcacgtcgcc gtccagctcc accaggatgg gcaccacgcc ggtgaacagc
     1261 tcctcgccct tgctcaccat gtcctgctcc tcggccacga agtgcacgca gttgccggcc
     1321 gggtcgcgca gggcgaactc ccgcccccac ggctgctcgc cgatctcggt catggccggc
     1381 ccggaggcgt cccggaagtt cgtggacacg acctccgacc actcggcgta cagctcgtcc
     1441 aggccgcgca cccacaccca ggccagggtg ttgtccggca ccacctggtc ctgcaaatgg
     1501 aaacggcgac gcagggttag atgctgcttg agacagcgac agaggagcca aaagccttcg
     1561 tcgacacaat gcgggcgttg caagtcaaat ctgcaagcac gctgcctgat ccgccgggct
     1621 tgctcgtcga ctcacctggt cctggaccgc gctgatgaac agggtcacgt cgtcccggac
     1681 cacaccggcg aagtcgtcct ccacgaagtc ccgggagaac ccgagccggt cggtccagaa
     1741 ctcgaccgct ccggcgacgt cgcgcgcggt gagcaccgga acggcgctgg tcagcttggc
     1801 cattttaaga tgttgagtga cttctcttgt aaaaaagtaa agaacatagg ccccctggcc
     1861 ggtttatcag gagggcaccg ctccaggggc tgcatgcgaa ctgcttgcat tggcgcctag
     1921 cctttgtggg ccagggggct tccggctttc ttgcgctatg acacttccag caaaaggtag
     1981 ggcgggctgc gagacggctt cccggcgctg catgcaacac cgatgatgct tcgacccccc
     2041 gaagctcctt cggggctgca tgggcgctcc gatgccgctc cagggcgagc gctgtttaaa
     2101 tagccaggcc cccgattgca aagacattat agcgagctac caaagccata ttcaaacacc
     2161 tagatcacta ccacttctac acaggccact cgagcttgtg atcgcactcc gctaaggggg
     2221 cgcctcttcc tcttcgtttc agtcacaacc cgcaaacatg acacaagaat ccctgttact
     2281 tctcgaccgt attgattcgg atgattccta cgcgagcctg cggaacgacc aggaattctg
     2341 ggagccgctg gcccgccgag ccctggagga gctcgggctg ccggtgccgc cggtgctgcg
     2401 ggtgcccggc gagagcacca accccgtact ggtcggcgag cccggcccgg tgatcaagct
     2461 gttcggcgag cactggtgcg gtccggagag cctcgcgtcg gagtcggagg cgtacgcggt
     2521 cctggcggac gccccggtgc cggtgccccg cctcctcggc cgcggcgagc tgcggcccgg
     2581 caccggagcc tggccgtggc cctacctggt gatgagccgg atgaccggca ccacctggcg
     2641 gtccgcgatg gacggcacga ccgaccggaa cgcgctgctc gccctggccc gcgaactcgg
     2701 ccgggtgctc ggccggctgc acagggtgcc gctgaccggg aacaccgtgc tcacccccca
     2761 ttccgaggtc ttcccggaac tgctgcggga acgccgcgcg gcgaccgtcg aggaccaccg
     2821 cgggtggggc tacctctcgc cccggctgct ggaccgcctg gaggactggc tgccggacgt
     2881 ggacacgctg ctggccggcc gcgaaccccg gttcgtccac ggcgacctgc acgggaccaa
     2941 catcttcgtg gacctggccg cgaccgaggt caccgggatc gtcgacttca ccgacgtcta
     3001 tgcgggagac tcccgctaca gcctggtgca actgcatctc aacgccttcc ggggcgaccg
     3061 cgagatcctg gccgcgctgc tcgacggggc gcagtggaag cggaccgagg acttcgcccg
     3121 cgaactgctc gccttcacct tcctgcacga cttcgaggtg ttcgaggaga ccccgctgga
     3181 tctctccggc ttcaccgatc cggaggaact ggcgcagttc ctctgggggc cgccggacac
     3241 cgcccccggc gcctgataaa tgccggcacc tccatgcgcc actgaacgtg tagcgtgact
     3301 gtggcggcct tggcagtttt gaccgtgact gaccctggac aaaggatccc tgactgaaga
     3361 caacttgaca tgtgattgcc atttgacgct ttggtgtgga ggcggattgt gagatgggag
     3421 gggggcccat tgccttcgtg accataacga catcgaattt catacatgtg aacagttcag
     3481 catggacatt catctcgtcg gattagctct tgtgtgatag gccatagcag ctggactgtt
     3541 gtgagctctc gatctgcgta gctactggct gtgattgtgc ttcaggcggc aggggcaggt
     3601 aactgccctg aacgtaaagg tgcagcagca gacagcggat gtgcagaacg aatagcgcag
     3661 tggataaggt tgatgggtgg ccacacactc gtgcacgtgt aataagatac acgattataa
     3721 tcgcgaattt aaatggtacc gcggccgcac tggccgtcgt tttacaacgt cgtgactggg
     3781 aaaaccctgg cgttacccaa cttaatcgcc ttgcagcaca tccccctttc gccagctggc
     3841 gtaatagcga agaggcccgc accgatcgcc cttcccaaca gttgcgcagc ctgaatggcg
     3901 aatggcgcct gatgcggtat tttctcctta cgcatctgtg cggtatttca caccgcatat
     3961 ggtgcactct cagtacaatc tgctctgatg ccgcatagtt aagccagccc cgacacccgc
     4021 caacacccgc tgacgcgccc tgacgggctt gtctgctccc ggcatccgct tacagacaag
     4081 ctgtgaccgt ctccgggagc tgcatgtgtc agaggttttc accgtcatca ccgaaacgcg
     4141 cgagacgaaa gggcctcgtg atacgcctat ttttataggt taatgtcatg ataataatgg
     4201 tttcttagac gtcaggtggc acttttcggg gaaatgtgcg cggaacccct atttgtttat
     4261 ttttctaaat acattcaaat atgtatccgc tcatgagaca ataaccctga taaatgcttc
     4321 aataatattg aaaaaggaag agtatgagta ttcaacattt ccgtgtcgcc cttattccct
     4381 tttttgcggc attttgcctt cctgtttttg ctcacccaga aacgctggtg aaagtaaaag
     4441 atgctgaaga tcagttgggt gcacgagtgg gttacatcga actggatctc aacagcggta
     4501 agatccttga gagttttcgc cccgaagaac gttttccaat gatgagcact tttaaagttc
     4561 tgctatgtgg cgcggtatta tcccgtattg acgccgggca agagcaactc ggtcgccgca
     4621 tacactattc tcagaatgac ttggttgagt actcaccagt cacagaaaag catcttacgg
     4681 atggcatgac agtaagagaa ttatgcagtg ctgccataac catgagtgat aacactgcgg
     4741 ccaacttact tctgacaacg atcggaggac cgaaggagct aaccgctttt ttgcacaaca
     4801 tgggggatca tgtaactcgc cttgatcgtt gggaaccgga gctgaatgaa gccataccaa
     4861 acgacgagcg tgacaccacg atgcctgtag caatggcaac aacgttgcgc aaactattaa
     4921 ctggcgaact acttactcta gcttcccggc aacaattaat agactggatg gaggcggata
     4981 aagttgcagg accacttctg cgctcggccc ttccggctgg ctggtttatt gctgataaat
     5041 ctggagccgg tgagcgtggg tctcgcggta tcattgcagc actggggcca gatggtaagc
     5101 cctcccgtat cgtagttatc tacacgacgg ggagtcaggc aactatggat gaacgaaata
     5161 gacagatcgc tgagataggt gcctcactga ttaagcattg gtaactgtca gaccaagttt
     5221 actcatatat actttagatt gatttaaaac ttcattttta atttaaaagg atctaggtga
     5281 agatcctttt tgataatctc atgaccaaaa tcccttaacg tgagttttcg ttccactgag
     5341 cgtcagaccc cgtagaaaag atcaaaggat cttcttgaga tccttttttt ctgcgcgtaa
     5401 tctgctgctt gcaaacaaaa aaaccaccgc taccagcggt ggtttgtttg ccggatcaag
     5461 agctaccaac tctttttccg aaggtaactg gcttcagcag agcgcagata ccaaatactg
     5521 ttcttctagt gtagccgtag ttaggccacc acttcaagaa ctctgtagca ccgcctacat
     5581 acctcgctct gctaatcctg ttaccagtgg ctgctgccag tggcgataag tcgtgtctta
     5641 ccgggttgga ctcaagacga tagttaccgg ataaggcgca gcggtcgggc tgaacggggg
     5701 gttcgtgcac acagcccagc ttggagcgaa cgacctacac cgaactgaga tacctacagc
     5761 gtgagctatg agaaagcgcc acgcttcccg aagggagaaa ggcggacagg tatccggtaa
     5821 gcggcagggt cggaacagga gagcgcacga gggagcttcc agggggaaac gcctggtatc
     5881 tttatagtcc tgtcgggttt cgccacctct gacttgagcg tcgatttttg tgatgctcgt
     5941 caggggggcg gagcctatgg aaaaacgcca gcaacgcggc ctttttacgg ttcctggcct
     6001 tttgctggcc ttttgctcac atgttctttc ctgcgttatc ccctgattct gtggataacc
     6061 gtattaccgc ctttgagtga gctgataccg ctcgccgcag ccgaacgacc gagcgcagcg
     6121 agtcagtgag cgaggaagcg gaagagcgcc caatacgcaa accgcctctc cccgcgcgtt
     6181 ggccgattca ttaatgcagc tggcacgaca ggtttcccga ctggaaagcg ggcagtgagc
     6241 gcaacgcaat taatgtgagt tagctcactc attaggcacc ccaggcttta cactttatgc
     6301 ttccggctcg tatgttgtgt ggaattgtga gcggataaca atttcacaca ggaaacagct
     6361 atgaccatga ttacgcctct agagtttaaa cgttaacatg cattacgtac ctgcaggtgt
     6421 catctggtca cgctctcttc cctcccatgg ttacgacaaa gaaaaggagg acgat
//
