# Supplementary material for: Bioinformatic prediction and high throughput in vivo screening to identify cis-regulatory elements for the development of algal synthetic promoters
Source: bioRxiv preprint, doi:10.1101/2024.03.20.585996, version 1 (2024-03-21)
Supplement: Supporting Information - S6 [file 585996_file09.txt]

LOCUS       pAR1-Library        6840 bp DNA     circular SYN 01-MAR-2024
DEFINITION  .
ACCESSION   .
VERSION     .
KEYWORDS    .
SOURCE      synthetic DNA construct
  ORGANISM  recombinant plasmid
REFERENCE   1  (bases 1 to 6840)
  AUTHORS   Yasin Torres
  TITLE     Direct Submission
  JOURNAL   Exported Mar 1, 2024 from SnapGene 7.1.1
            https://www.snapgene.com
FEATURES             Location/Qualifiers
     source          1..6840
                     /mol_type="other DNA"
                     /organism="recombinant plasmid"
     promoter        complement(1..312)
                     /label=B2-tubulin promoter
                     /note="color: #ffffff; direction: LEFT"
     promoter        1..312
                     /label=Betatub2 Promoter
                     /note="color: #ffffff"
     primer_bind     complement(22..38)
                     /label=Hyg_seq5
                     /note="color: black; sequence: GCGCCTCTTCCTCTTCG"
     primer_bind     293..331
                     /label=Fragment.REV
                     /note="color: black; sequence: 
                     AGTGTCATAGCGCAAGAAAGcggcggggagctcgctgag"
     primer_bind     293..314
                     /label=AJB5gib_6
                     /note="color: black; sequence: 
                     AGTGTCATAGCGCAAGAAAGcgcttcaaatacgcccag"
     primer_bind     complement(293..312)
                     /label=Hyg_steal_F1
                     /note="color: black; sequence: CTTTCTTGCGCTATGACACT"
     primer_bind     complement(293..312)
                     /label=Vector.FOR
                     /note="color: black; sequence: CTTTCTTGCGCTATGACACT"
     primer_bind     complement(296..313)
                     /label=hygR flip fwd
                     /note="color: black; sequence: 
                     gtgggccagggggcttccgGCTTTCTTGCGCTATGAC"
     misc_feature    313..796
                     /label=AR1 promoter
                     /note="color: #a6acb3"
     misc_feature    313..585
                     /label=phytozome match_chromosome 8 feature 1
                     /note="color: #ff00ff"
     misc_feature    313..504
                     /label=HSP70A promoter
                     /note="color: #ff0000"
     primer_bind     313..325
                     /label=AJB5gib_1
                     /note="color: black; sequence: 
                     gttgtaaaacgacggccagtGCGGCCGCGGTACCATTTAAATTCGCGATTATAAcggcg
                     gggagctc"
     misc_feature    505..585
                     /label=HSP70A5'UTR
                     /note="color: #ff0000"
     misc_feature    577
                     /label=C -> A mutation
                     /note="color: #a6acb3"
     primer_bind     586..605
                     /label=YT 354 5XUAS vector fwd
                     /note="color: black; sequence: tcccatcaagcttgcatgcc"
     promoter        604..796
                     /label=rbcs2 promoter
                     /note="color: #00ffff"
     primer_bind     604..621
                     /label=P1_Uni_F1
                     /note="color: black; sequence: 
                     GCAACCCTTATCCGGAAGCCccgggcgcgccagaagga"
     primer_bind     604..621
                     /label=P2_uni_F1
                     /note="color: black; sequence: 
                     ACTTTTTTACAAGAGAAGTCccgggcgcgccagaagga"
     primer_bind     604..621
                     /label=pAES2_F1
                     /note="color: black; sequence: ccgggcgcgccagaagga"
     primer_bind     complement(604..618)
                     /label=AES920_R1
                     /note="color: black; sequence: TTCTGGCGCGCCCGG"
     primer_bind     complement(607..621)
                     /label=AS685_R1
                     /note="color: black; sequence: tccttctggcgcgcc"
     primer_bind     667..688
                     /label=P1_Uni_F1
                     /note="color: black; sequence: 
                     GCAACCCTTATCCGGAAGCCccgggcgcgccagaagga"
     primer_bind     complement(667..686)
                     /label=JO95_R
                     /note="color: black; sequence: GGCTTCCGGATAAGGGTTGC"
     primer_bind     complement(667..686)
                     /label=P2_Uni_R1
                     /note="color: black; sequence: 
                     GGCTTCCGGATAAGGGTTGCTTATAATCGCGAATTTAAATGGTACCGCGGCC"
     primer_bind     complement(678..697)
                     /label=hygR flip fwd
                     /note="color: black; sequence: 
                     gtgggccagggggcttccgGCTTTCTTGCGCTATGAC"
     primer_bind     complement(678..693)
                     /label=plibrary fix insert rvs
                     /note="color: black; sequence: gccagggggcttccgg"
     primer_bind     678..693
                     /label=plibrary fix vector fwd
                     /note="color: black; sequence: ccggaagccccctggc"
     primer_bind     complement(764..773)
                     /label=plibrary fix vector fwd
                     /note="color: black; sequence: ccggaagccccctggc"
     primer_bind     complement(768..819)
                     /label=Fragment.FOR
                     /note="color: black; sequence: 
                     tttaagatgttgagtgacttctcttgtaaaaaagtaaagaacataggccccc"
     primer_bind     785..804
                     /label=P2_uni_F1
                     /note="color: black; sequence: 
                     ACTTTTTTACAAGAGAAGTCccgggcgcgccagaagga"
     primer_bind     complement(795..819)
                     /label=AJB5gib_2
                     /note="color: black; sequence: tttaagatgttgagtgacttctctt"
     misc_feature    797..819
                     /label=core elements
                     /note="color: #a6acb3"
     misc_feature    797..819
                     /label=AR1 promoter
                     /note="color: #a6acb3"
     5'UTR           797..819
                     /label=RBCS2 5' UTR
                     /note="color: #ff6600"
     5'UTR           797..819
                     /label=rbcs2 5' UTR
                     /note="color: #ff6600"
     primer_bind     797..816
                     /label=Vector.REV
                     /note="color: black; sequence: gagaagtcactcaacatctt"
     CDS             join(820..987,1133..1342)
                     /codon_start=1
                     /label=Ble
                     /label=ble2A
                     /note="This feature has 2 segments:
                        1:  820 ..  987 / #0000ff
                        2: 1133 .. 1342 / #0000ff"
                     /translation="MAKLTSAVPVLTARDVAGAVEFWTDRLGFSRDFVEDDFAGVVRDD
                     VTLFISAVQDQDQVVPDNTLAWVWVRGLDELYAEWSEVVSTNFRDASGPAMTEIGEQPW
                     GREFALRDPAGNCVHFVAEEQD"
     intron          988..1132
                     /label=RBCS2 intron 1
                     /note="RBCS2i1"
                     /note="color: #------"
     primer_bind     1140..1155
                     /label=pAJB1seq2
                     /note="color: black; sequence: tggtgccggacaacac"
     primer_bind     complement(1216..1234)
                     /label=pBR9seq1
                     /note="color: black; sequence: gtcccggaagttcgtggac"
     primer_bind     complement(1322..1342)
                     /label=pAES1_R1
                     /note="color: black; sequence: 
                     gacggggcgtcCTGCTCCTCGGCCACGAA"
     primer_bind     complement(1322..1341)
                     /label=pAES5_R1
                     /note="color: black; sequence: tcCTGCTCCTCGGCCACGAA"
     primer_bind     complement(1325..1340)
                     /label=AJB5gib_4
                     /note="color: black; sequence: 
                     GCCGATTCAGACCGCCTCACctgctcctcggccac"
     primer_bind     1342..1360
                     /label=pAES5_F1
                     /note="color: black; sequence: cATGGTGAGCAAGGGCGAG"
     primer_bind     1342..1360
                     /label=pAES1_F1
                     /note="color: black; sequence: 
                     GTCCGGCAGCatgGTGAGCAAGGGCGAG"
     CDS             join(1343..1745,2075..2355)
                     /codon_start=1
                     /label=GFP mClover
                     /label=Clover
                     /note="This feature has 2 segments:
                        1: 1343 .. 1745 / #5bb935
                        2: 2075 .. 2355 / #5bb935"
                     /translation="MVSKGEELFTGVVPILVELDGDVNGHKFSVRGEGEGDATNGKLTL
                     KFICTTGKLPVPWPTLVTTFGYGVACFSRYPDHMKQHDFFKSAMPEGYVQERTISFKDD
                     GTYKTRAEVKFEGDTLVNRIELKGIDFKEDGNILGHKLEYNFNSHNVYITADKQKNGIK
                     ANFKIRHNVEDGSVQLADHYQQNTPIGDGPVLLPDNHYLSHQSALSKDPNEKRDHMVLL
                     EFVTAA"
     primer_bind     1343..1360
                     /label=Clov_Gib_1
                     /note="color: black; sequence: 
                     gcaacccgggccccctcgagatgGTGAGCAAGGGCGAG"
     primer_bind     complement(1728..1748)
                     /label=Clov_gib_5
                     /note="color: black; sequence: 
                     CCACGTCGCGCGGGACCCACCGTCCTCCTTGAAGTCGA"
     primer_bind     complement(1728..1747)
                     /label=Clov_gib_2
                     /note="color: black; sequence: 
                     AGGATGTTACCGTCCTCCTTGAAGTCGA"
     intron          1746..2074
                     /label=RBSC2 intron 2
                     /label=RBSC2i2
                     /note="color: #------"
     primer_bind     1823..1839
                     /label=RbI2_seq1
                     /note="color: black; sequence: TCGGCGGCTTTTTCTTG"
     primer_bind     complement(1918..1934)
                     /label=RbI2_seq2
                     /note="color: black; sequence: TGGCTCTGTCGCTGTCG"
     primer_bind     2064..2092
                     /label=Clov_gib_6
                     /note="color: black; sequence: 
                     TGCTCGCTTCTTGTTTGCAGGTAACATCCTGGGCCACA"
     primer_bind     2074..2092
                     /label=Clov_gib_3
                     /note="color: black; sequence: 
                     AAGGAGGACGGTAACATCCTGGGCCACA"
     primer_bind     complement(2338..2355)
                     /label=20_syn4
                     /note="color: black; sequence: 
                     ctgcttcaccggGGCGGCGGTCACGAACTC"
     primer_bind     complement(2340..2402)
                     /label=Clov_Gib_4
                     /note="color: black; sequence: 
                     tttacacggagcggggatccttaGGCGGCGGTCACGAAC"
     primer_bind     complement(2343..2402)
                     /label=clover_Gib_FLAG
                     /note="color: black; sequence: 
                     tttacacggagcggggatccTTACTTGTCATCGTCGTCCTTGTAATCGGCGGCGGTCAC
                     G"
     primer_bind     2355..2389
                     /label=20_syn3
                     /note="color: black; sequence: 
                     AGCGAGGTGAACGATTACAAGGACGACGATGACAAGTAAggatccc"
     CDS             2356..2379
                     /codon_start=1
                     /product="FLAG epitope tag, followed by an enterokinase 
                     cleavage site"
                     /label=FLAG
                     /note="color: #cc99b2"
                     /translation="DYKDDDDK"
     primer_bind     complement(2356..2376)
                     /label=FLAG_seq2
                     /note="color: black; sequence: GTCATCGTCGTCCTTGTAATC"
     primer_bind     2356..2376
                     /label=FLAG_seq1
                     /note="color: black; sequence: GATTACAAGGACGACGATGAC"
     primer_bind     2383..2402
                     /label=Infusionspoof2
                     /note="color: black; sequence: ggatccccgctccgtgtaaa"
     primer_bind     2383..2399
                     /label=pAJB5_Lin_2
                     /note="color: black; sequence: ggatccccgctccgtgt"
     misc_feature    2389..2622
                     /label=RBCS2 3' UTR
                     /label=rbcs2 3utr
                     /note="color: #a6acb3"
     misc_feature    2389..2402
                     /label=3'UTR
                     /note="color: #087aff"
     primer_bind     complement(2471..2487)
                     /label=pAJB5_seq2
                     /note="color: black; sequence: agctaccgcttcagcac"
     primer_bind     2603..2642
                     /label=backbone fwd
                     /note="color: black; sequence: 
                     ggctgggcgtatttgaagcgATCGTCCTCCTTTTCTTTGT"
     primer_bind     complement(2603..2622)
                     /label=AR1 ble gfp rvs
                     /note="color: black; sequence: cgcttcaaatacgcccagcc"
     primer_bind     complement(2605..2622)
                     /label=AJB5gib_6
                     /note="color: black; sequence: 
                     AGTGTCATAGCGCAAGAAAGcgcttcaaatacgcccag"
     primer_bind     complement(2661..2740)
                     /label=AJB5gib_7
                     /note="color: black; sequence: 
                     gctatgaccatgattacgccTCTAGAGTTTAAACGTTAACATGCATTACGTACCTGCAG
                     GTGTCATCTGGTCACGCTCTC"
     primer_bind     complement(2661..2680)
                     /label=BTUB2_3UTR_R1
                     /note="color: black; sequence: TGTCATCTGGTCACGCTCTC"
     misc_feature    2721..2740
                     /label=pUC19 homology2
                     /note="color: #a6acb3"
     primer_bind     2721..2740
                     /label=pCU19_lin1
                     /note="color: black; sequence: GGCGTAATCATGGTCATAGC"
     primer_bind     2721..2738
                     /label=Gibspoof1
                     /note="color: black; sequence: GGCGTAATCATGGTCATA"
     CDS             complement(2721..2737)
                     /codon_start=1
                     /gene="lacZ fragment"
                     /product="LacZ-alpha fragment of beta-galactosidase"
                     /label=lacZ-alpha
                     /note="color: #993366"
                     /translation="MTMIT"
     primer_bind     complement(2733..2749)
                     /label=M13 rev
                     /note="common sequencing primer, one of multiple similar 
                     variants"
                     /note="color: #a020f0; direction: LEFT"
     protein_bind    2757..2773
                     /label=lac operator
                     /bound_moiety="lac repressor encoded by lacI"
                     /note="The lac repressor binds to the lac operator to 
                     inhibit transcription in E. coli. This inhibition can be 
                     relieved by adding lactose or 
                     isopropyl-beta-D-thiogalactopyranoside (IPTG)."
                     /note="color: #31849b"
     promoter        complement(join(2781..2787,2788..2805,2806..2811))
                     /label=lac promoter
                     /note="promoter for the E. coli lac operon"
                     /note="This reverse directional feature has 3 segments:
                        1: 2781 .. 2787 / #ffffff / -10
                        2: 2788 .. 2805 / #ffffff
                        3: 2806 .. 2811 / #ffffff / -35"
     primer_bind     complement(2782..2798)
                     /label=pUC19_seq2
                     /note="color: black; sequence: CTTCCGGCTCGTATGTT"
     rep_origin      complement(3135..3723)
                     /direction=LEFT
                     /label=ori
                     /note="high-copy-number colE1/pMB1/pBR322/pUC origin of 
                     replication"
                     /note="color: #ffff00"
     CDS             complement(join(3894..4685,4686..4754))
                     /codon_start=1
                     /gene="bla"
                     /product="beta-lactamase"
                     /label=AmpR
                     /note="confers resistance to ampicillin, carbenicillin, and
                     related antibiotics"
                     /note="This feature has 2 segments:
                        1: 3894 .. 4685 / #ccffcc
                        2: 4686 .. 4754 / #ccffcc / signal sequence
                     Cleavage site after base 4685"
                     /translation="MSIQHFRVALIPFFAAFCLPVFAHPETLVKVKDAEDQLGARVGYI
                     ELDLNSGKILESFRPEERFPMMSTFKVLLCGAVLSRIDAGQEQLGRRIHYSQNDLVEYS
                     PVTEKHLTDGMTVRELCSAAITMSDNTAANLLLTTIGGPKELTAFLHNMGDHVTRLDRW
                     EPELNEAIPNDERDTTMPVAMATTLRKLLTGELLTLASRQQLIDWMEADKVAGPLLRSA
                     LPAGWFIADKSGAGERGSRGIIAALGPDGKPSRIVVIYTTGSQATMDERNRQIAEIGAS
                     LIKHW"
     promoter        complement(4755..4859)
                     /gene="bla"
                     /label=AmpR promoter
                     /note="color: #ffffff; direction: LEFT"
     CDS             complement(5100..5349)
                     /codon_start=1
                     /gene="lacZ fragment"
                     /product="LacZ-alpha fragment of beta-galactosidase"
                     /label=lacZ-alpha
                     /note="color: #993366"
                     /translation="LAVVLQRRDWENPGVTQLNRLAAHPPFASWRNSEEARTDRPSQQL
                     RSLNGEWRLMRYFLLTHLCGISHRIWCTLSTICSDAA"
     primer_bind     5281..5297
                     /label=pUC19_seq1
                     /note="color: black; sequence: GCTGCAAGGCGATTAAG"
     primer_bind     5330..5383
                     /label=AJB5gib_1
                     /note="color: black; sequence: 
                     gttgtaaaacgacggccagtGCGGCCGCGGTACCATTTAAATTCGCGATTATAAcggcg
                     gggagctc"
     misc_feature    5330..5349
                     /label=pUC19homology region
                     /note="color: #a6acb3"
     primer_bind     complement(5330..5349)
                     /label=pUC19_lin2
                     /note="color: black; sequence: ACTGGCCGTCGTTTTACAAC"
     primer_bind     5333..5349
                     /label=M13 fwd
                     /note="common sequencing primer, one of multiple similar 
                     variants"
                     /note="color: #a020f0; direction: RIGHT"
     primer_bind     complement(5335..5349)
                     /label=Gibspoof2
                     /note="color: black; sequence: ACTGGCCGTCGTTTT"
     primer_bind     complement(5352..5386)
                     /label=P1_Uni_R1
                     /note="color: black; sequence: 
                     GAATTCCAGCTGGCGGCCGCTTATAATCGCGAATTTAAATGGTACCGCGGCC"
     primer_bind     complement(5352..5383)
                     /label=P2_Uni_R1
                     /note="color: black; sequence: 
                     GGCTTCCGGATAAGGGTTGCTTATAATCGCGAATTTAAATGGTACCGCGGCC"
     primer_bind     complement(5352..5383)
                     /label=pAES2_R1
                     /note="color: black; sequence: 
                     TTATAATCGCGAATTTAAATGGTACCGCGGCC"
     primer_bind     5352..5375
                     /label=AS685_F1
                     /note="color: black; sequence: GGCCGCGGTACCATTTAAATTCGC"
     primer_bind     5353..5383
                     /label=AES920_F1
                     /note="color: black; sequence: 
                     GCCGCGGTACCATTTAAATTCGCGATTATAA"
     primer_bind     5356..5383
                     /label=AES12_F1
                     /note="color: black; sequence: 
                     GCGGTACCATTTAAATTCGCGATTATAA"
     primer_bind     complement(5358..5383)
                     /label=backbone rvs
                     /note="color: black; sequence: TTATAATCGCGAATTTAAATggtacc"
     primer_bind     5363..5383
                     /label=AES910_F2
                     /note="color: black; sequence: CATTTAAATTCGCGATTATAA"
     primer_bind     5364..5403
                     /label=HygR flip rvs
                     /note="color: black; sequence: 
                     ATTTAAATTCGCGATTATAATCGTGTATCTTATTACACGT"
     primer_bind     5364..5383
                     /label=AES910_F1
                     /note="color: black; sequence: ATTTAAATTCGCGATTATAA"
     3'UTR           5384..5838
                     /label=B2-tubulin 3' UTR
                     /note="color: #a6acb3"
     primer_bind     complement(5823..5841)
                     /label=BTUB2_3UTR_F1
                     /note="color: black; sequence: TAAATGCCGGCACCTCCAT"
     CDS             complement(5842..6840)
                     /codon_start=1
                     /label=HygR
                     /note="color: #ffff00"
                     /translation="MTQESLLLLDRIDSDDSYASLRNDQEFWEPLARRALEELGLPVPP
                     VLRVPGESTNPVLVGEPGPVIKLFGEHWCGPESLASESEAYAVLADAPVPVPRLLGRGE
                     LRPGTGAWPWPYLVMSRMTGTTWRSAMDGTTDRNALLALARELGRVLGRLHRVPLTGNT
                     VLTPHSEVFPELLRERRAATVEDHRGWGYLSPRLLDRLEDWLPDVDTLLAGREPRFVHG
                     DLHGTNIFVDLAATEVTGIVDFTDVYAGDSRYSLVQLHLNAFRGDREILAALLDGAQWK
                     RTEDFARELLAFTFLHDFEVFEETPLDLSGFTDPEELAQFLWGPPDTAPGA"
     primer_bind     6116..6132
                     /label=Hyg_seq8
                     /note="color: black; sequence: ACGATCCCGGTGACCTC"
     primer_bind     6225..6240
                     /label=Hyg_seq_2
                     /note="color: black; sequence: GCAGCCAGTCCTCCAG"
     primer_bind     complement(6230..6246)
                     /label=Hyg_seq7
                     /note="color: black; sequence: GACCGCCTGGAGGACTG"
     primer_bind     complement(6317..6333)
                     /label=Hyg_seq_1
                     /note="color: black; sequence: GAGGTCTTCCCGGAACT"
     primer_bind     complement(6596..6609)
                     /label=Hyg_seq6
                     /note="color: black; sequence: GCAGGCTCGCGTAGGA"
     primer_bind     complement(6653..6663)
                     /label=AES920_R1
                     /note="color: black; sequence: TTCTGGCGCGCCCGG"
     primer_bind     6743..6754
                     /label=685_F1
                     /note="color: black; sequence: GCACGGGCCAACGGC"
     primer_bind     6743..6754
                     /label=2_685_F1
                     /note="color: black; sequence: 
                     ATAAGCAACCCTTATCCGGAAGCCGCACGGGCCAACGGC"
     primer_bind     6777..6792
                     /label=Hyg_seq6
                     /note="color: black; sequence: GCAGGCTCGCGTAGGA"
ORIGIN
        1 gtttgcgggt tgtgactgaa acgaagagga agaggcgccc ccttagcgga gtgcgatcac
       61 aagctcgagt ggcctgtgta gaagtggtag tgatctaggt gtttgaatat ggctttggta
      121 gctcgctata atgtctttgc aatcgggggc ctggctattt aaacagcgct cgccctggag
      181 cggcatcgga gcgcccatgc agccccgaag gagcttcggg gggtcgaagc atcatcggtg
      241 ttgcatgcag cgccgggaag ccgtctcgca gcccgcccta ccttttgctg gaagtgtcat
      301 agcgcaagaa agcggcgggg agctcgctga ggcttgacat gattggtgcg tatgtttgta
      361 tgaagctaca ggactgattt ggcgggctat gagggcgggg gaagctctgg aagggccgcg
      421 atggggcgcg cggcgtccag aaggcgccat acggcccgct ggcggcaccc atccggtata
      481 aaagcccgcg accccgaacg gtgacctcca ctttcagcga caaacgagca cttatacata
      541 cgcgactatt ctgccgctat acataaccac tcagctagct taagatccca tcaagcttgc
      601 atgccgggcg cgccagaagg agcgcagcca aaccaggatg atgtttgatg gggtatttga
      661 gcacttgcaa cccttatccg gaagccccct ggcccacaaa ggctaggcgc caatgcaagc
      721 agttcgcatg cagcccctgg agcggtgccc tcctgataaa ccggccaggg ggcctatgtt
      781 ctttactttt ttacaagaga agtcactcaa catcttaaaa tggccaagct gaccagcgcc
      841 gttccggtgc tcaccgcgcg cgacgtcgcc ggagcggtcg agttctggac cgaccggctc
      901 gggttctccc gggacttcgt ggaggacgac ttcgccggtg tggtccggga cgacgtgacc
      961 ctgttcatca gcgcggtcca ggaccaggtg agtcgacgag caagcccggc ggatcaggca
     1021 gcgtgcttgc agatttgact tgcaacgccc gcattgtgtc gacgaaggct tttggctcct
     1081 ctgtcgctgt ctcaagcagc atctaaccct gcgtcgccgt ttccatttgc aggaccaggt
     1141 ggtgccggac aacaccctgg cctgggtgtg ggtgcgcggc ctggacgagc tgtacgccga
     1201 gtggtcggag gtcgtgtcca cgaacttccg ggacgcctcc gggccggcca tgaccgagat
     1261 cggcgagcag ccgtgggggc gggagttcgc cctgcgcgac ccggccggca actgcgtgca
     1321 cttcgtggcc gaggagcagg acatggtgag caagggcgag gagctgttca ccggcgtggt
     1381 gcccatcctg gtggagctgg acggcgacgt gaacggccac aagttcagcg tgcgcggcga
     1441 gggcgagggc gacgccacca acggcaagct gaccctgaag ttcatctgca ccaccggcaa
     1501 gctgcccgtg ccctggccca ccctggtgac caccttcggc tacggcgtgg cctgcttcag
     1561 ccgctacccc gaccacatga agcagcacga cttcttcaag agcgccatgc ccgagggcta
     1621 cgtgcaggag cgcaccatca gcttcaagga cgacggcacc tacaagaccc gcgccgaggt
     1681 gaagttcgag ggcgacaccc tggtgaaccg catcgagctg aagggcatcg acttcaagga
     1741 ggacggtgag cttgcggggt tgcgagcaac actccagcaa cgaacagtgc ccaagtcagg
     1801 aatctgcagt cagcctgggc tttcggcggc tttttcttgg gcaaacagct tgcactcatg
     1861 ccagcgcggc ttgtccagcc tcacttgagc tttccagctg ctaccagccg ggctatacga
     1921 cagcgacaga gccatagcgt ggaatcactt atttgggttg ccgaagtagc ggtcggagcg
     1981 tgagttcttg gtcaagccgc cccttatccg gttcctgtcc gtgtctttgt ccctcgttca
     2041 cccttcgcgg cacccttcat ccccttgctt gcaggtaaca tcctgggcca caagctggag
     2101 tacaacttca acagccacaa cgtgtacatc accgccgaca agcagaagaa cggcatcaag
     2161 gccaacttca agatccgcca caacgtggag gacggcagcg tgcagctggc cgaccactac
     2221 cagcagaaca cccccatcgg cgacggcccc gtgctgctgc ccgacaacca ctacctgagc
     2281 caccagagcg ccctgagcaa ggaccccaac gagaagcgcg accacatggt gctgctggag
     2341 ttcgtgaccg ccgccgatta caaggacgac gatgacaagt aaggatcccc gctccgtgta
     2401 aatggaggcg ctcgttgatc tgagccttgc cccctgacga acggcggtgg atggaagata
     2461 ctgctctcaa gtgctgaagc ggtagcttag ctccccgttt cgtgctgatc agtctttttc
     2521 aacacgtaaa aagcggagga gttttgcaat tttgttggtt gtaacgatcc tccgttgatt
     2581 ttggcctctt tctccatggg cgggctgggc gtatttgaag cgatcgtcct ccttttcttt
     2641 gtcgtaacca tgggagggaa gagagcgtga ccagatgaca cctgcaggta cgtaatgcat
     2701 gttaacgttt aaactctaga ggcgtaatca tggtcatagc tgtttcctgt gtgaaattgt
     2761 tatccgctca caattccaca caacatacga gccggaagca taaagtgtaa agcctggggt
     2821 gcctaatgag tgagctaact cacattaatt gcgttgcgct cactgcccgc tttccagtcg
     2881 ggaaacctgt cgtgccagct gcattaatga atcggccaac gcgcggggag aggcggtttg
     2941 cgtattgggc gctcttccgc ttcctcgctc actgactcgc tgcgctcggt cgttcggctg
     3001 cggcgagcgg tatcagctca ctcaaaggcg gtaatacggt tatccacaga atcaggggat
     3061 aacgcaggaa agaacatgtg agcaaaaggc cagcaaaagg ccaggaaccg taaaaaggcc
     3121 gcgttgctgg cgtttttcca taggctccgc ccccctgacg agcatcacaa aaatcgacgc
     3181 tcaagtcaga ggtggcgaaa cccgacagga ctataaagat accaggcgtt tccccctgga
     3241 agctccctcg tgcgctctcc tgttccgacc ctgccgctta ccggatacct gtccgccttt
     3301 ctcccttcgg gaagcgtggc gctttctcat agctcacgct gtaggtatct cagttcggtg
     3361 taggtcgttc gctccaagct gggctgtgtg cacgaacccc ccgttcagcc cgaccgctgc
     3421 gccttatccg gtaactatcg tcttgagtcc aacccggtaa gacacgactt atcgccactg
     3481 gcagcagcca ctggtaacag gattagcaga gcgaggtatg taggcggtgc tacagagttc
     3541 ttgaagtggt ggcctaacta cggctacact agaagaacag tatttggtat ctgcgctctg
     3601 ctgaagccag ttaccttcgg aaaaagagtt ggtagctctt gatccggcaa acaaaccacc
     3661 gctggtagcg gtggtttttt tgtttgcaag cagcagatta cgcgcagaaa aaaaggatct
     3721 caagaagatc ctttgatctt ttctacgggg tctgacgctc agtggaacga aaactcacgt
     3781 taagggattt tggtcatgag attatcaaaa aggatcttca cctagatcct tttaaattaa
     3841 aaatgaagtt ttaaatcaat ctaaagtata tatgagtaaa cttggtctga cagttaccaa
     3901 tgcttaatca gtgaggcacc tatctcagcg atctgtctat ttcgttcatc catagttgcc
     3961 tgactccccg tcgtgtagat aactacgata cgggagggct taccatctgg ccccagtgct
     4021 gcaatgatac cgcgagaccc acgctcaccg gctccagatt tatcagcaat aaaccagcca
     4081 gccggaaggg ccgagcgcag aagtggtcct gcaactttat ccgcctccat ccagtctatt
     4141 aattgttgcc gggaagctag agtaagtagt tcgccagtta atagtttgcg caacgttgtt
     4201 gccattgcta caggcatcgt ggtgtcacgc tcgtcgtttg gtatggcttc attcagctcc
     4261 ggttcccaac gatcaaggcg agttacatga tcccccatgt tgtgcaaaaa agcggttagc
     4321 tccttcggtc ctccgatcgt tgtcagaagt aagttggccg cagtgttatc actcatggtt
     4381 atggcagcac tgcataattc tcttactgtc atgccatccg taagatgctt ttctgtgact
     4441 ggtgagtact caaccaagtc attctgagaa tagtgtatgc ggcgaccgag ttgctcttgc
     4501 ccggcgtcaa tacgggataa taccgcgcca catagcagaa ctttaaaagt gctcatcatt
     4561 ggaaaacgtt cttcggggcg aaaactctca aggatcttac cgctgttgag atccagttcg
     4621 atgtaaccca ctcgtgcacc caactgatct tcagcatctt ttactttcac cagcgtttct
     4681 gggtgagcaa aaacaggaag gcaaaatgcc gcaaaaaagg gaataagggc gacacggaaa
     4741 tgttgaatac tcatactctt cctttttcaa tattattgaa gcatttatca gggttattgt
     4801 ctcatgagcg gatacatatt tgaatgtatt tagaaaaata aacaaatagg ggttccgcgc
     4861 acatttcccc gaaaagtgcc acctgacgtc taagaaacca ttattatcat gacattaacc
     4921 tataaaaata ggcgtatcac gaggcccttt cgtctcgcgc gtttcggtga tgacggtgaa
     4981 aacctctgac acatgcagct cccggagacg gtcacagctt gtctgtaagc ggatgccggg
     5041 agcagacaag cccgtcaggg cgcgtcagcg ggtgttggcg ggtgtcgggg ctggcttaac
     5101 tatgcggcat cagagcagat tgtactgaga gtgcaccata tgcggtgtga aataccgcac
     5161 agatgcgtaa ggagaaaata ccgcatcagg cgccattcgc cattcaggct gcgcaactgt
     5221 tgggaagggc gatcggtgcg ggcctcttcg ctattacgcc agctggcgaa agggggatgt
     5281 gctgcaaggc gattaagttg ggtaacgcca gggttttccc agtcacgacg ttgtaaaacg
     5341 acggccagtg cggccgcggt accatttaaa ttcgcgatta taatcgtgta tcttattaca
     5401 cgtgcacgag tgtgtggcca cccatcaacc ttatccactg cgctattcgt tctgcacatc
     5461 cgctgtctgc tgctgcacct ttacgttcag ggcagttacc tgcccctgcc gcctgaagca
     5521 caatcacagc cagtagctac gcagatcgag agctcacaac agtccagctg ctatggccta
     5581 tcacacaaga gctaatccga cgagatgaat gtccatgctg aactgttcac atgtatgaaa
     5641 ttcgatgtcg ttatggtcac gaaggcaatg ggcccccctc ccatctcaca atccgcctcc
     5701 acaccaaagc gtcaaatggc aatcacatgt caagttgtct tcagtcaggg atcctttgtc
     5761 cagggtcagt cacggtcaaa actgccaagg ccgccacagt cacgctacac gttcagtggc
     5821 gcatggaggt gccggcattt atcaggcgcc gggggcggtg tccggcggcc cccagaggaa
     5881 ctgcgccagt tcctccggat cggtgaagcc ggagagatcc agcggggtct cctcgaacac
     5941 ctcgaagtcg tgcaggaagg tgaaggcgag cagttcgcgg gcgaagtcct cggtccgctt
     6001 ccactgcgcc ccgtcgagca gcgcggccag gatctcgcgg tcgccccgga aggcgttgag
     6061 atgcagttgc accaggctgt agcgggagtc tcccgcatag acgtcggtga agtcgacgat
     6121 cccggtgacc tcggtcgcgg ccaggtccac gaagatgttg gtcccgtgca ggtcgccgtg
     6181 gacgaaccgg ggttcgcggc cggccagcag cgtgtccacg tccggcagcc agtcctccag
     6241 gcggtccagc agccggggcg agaggtagcc ccacccgcgg tggtcctcga cggtcgccgc
     6301 gcggcgttcc cgcagcagtt ccgggaagac ctcggaatgg ggggtgagca cggtgttccc
     6361 ggtcagcggc accctgtgca gccggccgag cacccggccg agttcgcggg ccagggcgag
     6421 cagcgcgttc cggtcggtcg tgccgtccat cgcggaccgc caggtggtgc cggtcatccg
     6481 gctcatcacc aggtagggcc acggccaggc tccggtgccg ggccgcagct cgccgcggcc
     6541 gaggaggcgg ggcaccggca ccggggcgtc cgccaggacc gcgtacgcct ccgactccga
     6601 cgcgaggctc tccggaccgc accagtgctc gccgaacagc ttgatcaccg ggccgggctc
     6661 gccgaccagt acggggttgg tgctctcgcc gggcacccgc agcaccggcg gcaccggcag
     6721 cccgagctcc tccagggctc ggcgggccag cggctcccag aattcctggt cgttccgcag
     6781 gctcgcgtag gaatcatccg aatcaatacg gtcgagaagt aacagggatt cttgtgtcat
//
